LOCUS       Exported 7323 bp ds-DNA circular SYN 12-MAY-2021
DEFINITION  ""Activate neurons with 2p stimulation"".
ACCESSION   .
VERSION     .
KEYWORDS    pAAV-CamKIIa-C1V1::FusionRed::Kv2.1
SOURCE      synthetic DNA construct
  ORGANISM  synthetic DNA construct
REFERENCE   1 (bases 1 to 7323)
  TITLE     AAV plasmids expressing Red-shifted channelrhodopsins with soma
            localization sequence
  JOURNAL   Unpublished
REFERENCE   2 (bases 1 to 7323)
  AUTHORS   .
  TITLE     Direct Submission
  JOURNAL   Exported May 12, 2021 from SnapGene Server 1.1.58
            http://www.snapgene.com
FEATURES             Location/Qualifiers
     source          1..7323
                     /organism="synthetic DNA construct"
                     /mol_type="other DNA"
     repeat_region   51..180
                     /label=AAV2 ITR (alternate)
                     /note="Functional equivalent of wild-type AAV2 ITR"
     promoter        199..1487
                     /label=CaMKII promoter
                     /note="promoter for the mouse calcium/calmodulin-dependent
                     kinase II alpha subunit"
     misc_feature    3500..4088
                     /label=WPRE
                     /note="woodchuck hepatitis virus posttranscriptional
                     regulatory element"
     primer_bind     complement(3553..3573)
                     /label=WPRE-R
                     /note="WPRE, reverse primer"
     CDS             complement(3971..3982)
                     /codon_start=1
                     /product="Factor Xa recognition and cleavage site"
                     /label=Factor Xa site
                     /translation="IEGR"
     polyA_signal    4120..4596
                     /label=hGH poly(A) signal
                     /note="human growth hormone polyadenylation signal"
     primer_bind     complement(4319..4338)
                     /label=hGH-PA-R
                     /note="Human growth hormone terminator, reverse primer"
     repeat_region   4636..4776
                     /label=AAV2 ITR
                     /note="inverted terminal repeat of adeno-associated virus
                     serotype 2"
     repeat_region   4636..4765
                     /label=AAV2 ITR
     rep_origin      4851..5306
                     /direction=RIGHT
                     /label=f1 ori
                     /note="f1 bacteriophage origin of replication; arrow
                     indicates direction of (+) strand synthesis"
     primer_bind     complement(4938..4957)
                     /label=F1ori-R
                     /note="F1 origin, reverse primer"
     primer_bind     5148..5169
                     /label=F1ori-F
                     /note="F1 origin, forward primer"
     primer_bind     complement(5323..5342)
                     /label=pRS-marker
                     /note="pRS vectors, use to sequence yeast selectable
                     marker"
     primer_bind     5442..5464
                     /label=pGEX 3'
                     /note="pGEX vectors, reverse primer"
     primer_bind     complement(5502..5520)
                     /label=pBRforEco
                     /note="pBR322 vectors, upsteam of EcoRI site, forward
                     primer"
     promoter        5588..5692
                     /gene="bla"
                     /label=AmpR promoter
     CDS             5693..6553
                     /codon_start=1
                     /gene="bla"
                     /product="beta-lactamase"
                     /label=AmpR
                     /note="confers resistance to ampicillin, carbenicillin, and
                     related antibiotics"
                     /translation="MSIQHFRVALIPFFAAFCLPVFAHPETLVKVKDAEDQLGARVGYI
                     ELDLNSGKILESFRPEERFPMMSTFKVLLCGAVLSRIDAGQEQLGRRIHYSQNDLVEYS
                     PVTEKHLTDGMTVRELCSAAITMSDNTAANLLLTTIGGPKELTAFLHNMGDHVTRLDRW
                     EPELNEAIPNDERDTTMPVAMATTLRKLLTGELLTLASRQQLIDWMEADKVAGPLLRSA
                     LPAGWFIADKSGAGERGSRGIIAALGPDGKPSRIVVIYTTGSQATMDERNRQIAEIGAS
                     LIKHW"
     primer_bind     complement(5911..5930)
                     /label=Amp-R
                     /note="Ampicillin resistance gene, reverse primer"
     rep_origin      6724..7312
                     /direction=RIGHT
                     /label=ori
                     /note="high-copy-number ColE1/pMB1/pBR322/pUC origin of
                     replication"
     primer_bind     7213..7232
                     /label=pBR322ori-F
                     /note="pBR322 origin, forward primer"
ORIGIN
        1 cgcggccttt ttacggttcc tggccttttg ctggcctttt gctcacatgt cctgcaggca
       61 gctgcgcgct cgctcgctca ctgaggccgc ccgggcgtcg ggcgaccttt ggtcgcccgg
      121 cctcagtgag cgagcgagcg cgcagagagg gagtggccaa ctccatcact aggggttcct
      181 gcggccgcac gcgtttaaca ttatggcctt aggtcacttc atctccatgg ggttcttctt
      241 ctgattttct agaaaatgag atgggggtgc agagagcttc ctcagtgacc tgcccagggt
      301 cacatcagaa atgtcagagc tagaacttga actcagatta ctaatcttaa attccatgcc
      361 ttgggggcat gcaagtacga tatacagaag gagtgaactc attagggcag atgaccaatg
      421 agtttaggaa agaagagtcc agggcagggt acatctacac cacccgccca gccctgggtg
      481 agtccagcca cgttcacctc attatagttg cctctctcca gtcctacctt gacgggaagc
      541 acaagcagaa actgggacag gagccccagg agaccaaatc ttcatggtcc ctctgggagg
      601 atgggtgggg agagctgtgg cagaggcctc aggaggggcc ctgctgctca gtggtgacag
      661 ataggggtga gaaagcagac agagtcattc cgtcagcatt ctgggtctgt ttggtacttc
      721 ttctcacgct aaggtggcgg tgtgatatgc acaatggcta aaaagcaggg agagctggaa
      781 agaaacaagg acagagacag aggccaagtc aaccagacca attcccagag gaagcaaaga
      841 aaccattaca gagactacaa gggggaaggg aaggagagat gaattagctt cccctgtaaa
      901 ccttagaacc cagctgttgc cagggcaacg gggcaatacc tgtctcttca gaggagatga
      961 agttgccagg gtaactacat cctgtctttc tcaaggacca tcccagaatg tggcacccac
     1021 tagccgttac catagcaact gcctctttgc cccacttaat cccatcccgt ctgttaaaag
     1081 ggccctatag ttggaggtgg gggaggtagg aagagcgatg atcacttgtg gactaagttt
     1141 gttcgcatcc ccttctccaa ccccctcagt acatcaccct gggggaacag ggtccacttg
     1201 ctcctgggcc cacacagtcc tgcagtattg tgtatataag gccagggcaa agaggagcag
     1261 gttttaaagt gaaaggcagg caggtgttgg ggaggcagtt accggggcaa cgggaacagg
     1321 gcgtttcgga ggtggttgcc atggggacct ggatgctgac gaaggctcgc gaggctgtga
     1381 gcagccacag tgccctgctc agaagcccca agctcgtcag tcaagccggt tctccgtttg
     1441 cactcaggag cacgggcagg cgagtggccc ctagttctgg gggcagctct agagcggtac
     1501 cggatccccg ggtaccggtg ccaccatgag tcggcgaccc tggcttctcg cacttgcttt
     1561 ggctgtagct ttggcagctg gaagtgctgg ggctagtacc gggtctgacg ctactgtccc
     1621 tgtggccacc caggacggac cagattatgt cttccataga gcccacgaga gaatgctttt
     1681 ccagactagc tatacccttg aaaataacgg tagcgtaatt tgcattccca ataacggcca
     1741 gtgtttctgc ctggcttggt tgaagtctaa cggcacaaac gccgaaaagc tggctgcaaa
     1801 tatacttcaa tggattacct tcgcattgag tgcattgtgt ctcatgttct atggttacca
     1861 aacctggaag agcacttgcg ggtgggagac tatctacgtt gctacaatag aaatgataaa
     1921 gttcataatt gaatacttcc atgaatttga tgaacctgcc gtcatttaca gttcaaatgg
     1981 taataaaacc gtttggttga gatacgcaac atggctgctg acttgccccg tcttgcttat
     2041 tcatctgagt aatctgactg gtctgaagga cgactattct aaacgaacaa tggggctcct
     2101 cgtcagtgat gtgggctgta tcgtctgggg cgcaaccagc gctatgtgta ccgggtggac
     2161 aaaaatactg ttcttcctta ttagcctgtc ttatgggatg tacacctact tccacgctgc
     2221 taaagtctat atcgaagcct ttcacactgt ccccaagggc atatgtcggg aactggtaag
     2281 ggtgatggct tggaccttct ttgttgcttg gggcatgttc cctgttttgt ttctgttggg
     2341 caccgaggga tttggtcata tttctccata tggaagcgct atcggccatt caatccttga
     2401 tctcatagct aaaaacatgt ggggtgtgct ggggaattac ttgcgagtta aaattcatga
     2461 gcatattctt ctttatggcg acataagaaa aaaacaaaag atcactattg cagggcaaga
     2521 aatggaggtc gaaacccttg ttgcagagga ggaggacgcc gctccagtag tagctgtgag
     2581 cgaactcata aaggagaata tgcctatgaa actttacatg gaagggaccg taaacaatca
     2641 tcacttcaaa tgtacttccg aaggtgaggg taaaccttat gaaggcacac aaacaatgag
     2701 gattaaggtg gttgaaggtg gccccttgcc attcgctttt gacattttgg caacaagctt
     2761 catgtacggc tcacgaacat ttattaaaca cccccccggt attcctgact tctttaagca
     2821 aagcttccct gagggtttta catgggaacg ggtaaccacc tacgaggacg gcggcgttct
     2881 gacagcaaca caagacacaa gtctgcagga cgggtgtctc atctacaatg tgaaagtaag
     2941 aggtgtcaat ttccccgcta acggtcctgt aatgcaaaag aaaacactcg ggtgggaggc
     3001 ttccacagaa acaatgtatc cagccgacgg aggcttggag ggggcctgcg acatggcctt
     3061 gaagcttgta gggggagggc atctcatatg taacctcgag acaacttaca ggagcaagaa
     3121 acccgccact aatttgaaga tgcccggggt ctacaacgtt gatcaccggc ttgagcgaat
     3181 caaagaggct gacgacgaaa cctatgtaga acaacacgaa gttgccgtgg cccgatatag
     3241 caccgggggt gccggtgatg gtgggaagta caaacaaagc cagcccatcc ttaacactaa
     3301 agagatggct ccacaatcaa aaccacccga ggagcttgaa atgagctcca tgccttctcc
     3361 tgtagctccc ctccccgcaa gaacagaagg ggtgattgac atgcgctcta tgagcagtat
     3421 agacagcttc atctcatgtg ctaccgactt cccagaagca acaaggttta agtaagaatt
     3481 cgatatcaag cttatcgata atcaacctct ggattacaaa atttgtgaaa gattgactgg
     3541 tattcttaac tatgttgctc cttttacgct atgtggatac gctgctttaa tgcctttgta
     3601 tcatgctatt gcttcccgta tggctttcat tttctcctcc ttgtataaat cctggttgct
     3661 gtctctttat gaggagttgt ggcccgttgt caggcaacgt ggcgtggtgt gcactgtgtt
     3721 tgctgacgca acccccactg gttggggcat tgccaccacc tgtcagctcc tttccggaac
     3781 tttcgctttc cccctcccta ttgccacggc ggaactcatc gccgcctgcc ttgcccgctg
     3841 ctggacaggg gctcggctgt tgggcactga caattccgtg gtgttgtcgg ggaaatcatc
     3901 gtcctttcct tggctgctcg cctatgttgc cacctggatt ctgcgcggga cgtccttctg
     3961 ctacgtccct tcggccctca atccagcgga ccttccttcc cgcggcctgc tgccggctct
     4021 gcggcctctt ccgcgtcttc gccttcgccc tcagacgagt cggatctccc tttgggccgc
     4081 ctccccgcat cgataccgag cgctgctcga gagatctacg ggtggcatcc ctgtgacccc
     4141 tccccagtgc ctctcctggc cctggaagtt gccactccag tgcccaccag ccttgtccta
     4201 ataaaattaa gttgcatcat tttgtctgac taggtgtcct tctataatat tatggggtgg
     4261 aggggggtgg tatggagcaa ggggcaagtt gggaagacaa cctgtagggc ctgcggggtc
     4321 tattgggaac caagctggag tgcagtggca caatcttggc tcactgcaat ctccgcctcc
     4381 tgggttcaag cgattctcct gcctcagcct cccgagttgt tgggattcca ggcatgcatg
     4441 accaggctca gctaattttt gtttttttgg tagagacggg gtttcaccat attggccagg
     4501 ctggtctcca actcctaatc tcaggtgatc tacccacctt ggcctcccaa attgctggga
     4561 ttacaggcgt gaaccactgc tcccttccct gtccttctga ttttgtaggt aaccacgtgc
     4621 ggaccgagcg gccgcaggaa cccctagtga tggagttggc cactccctct ctgcgcgctc
     4681 gctcgctcac tgaggccggg cgaccaaagg tcgcccgacg cccgggcttt gcccgggcgg
     4741 cctcagtgag cgagcgagcg cgcagctgcc tgcaggggcg cctgatgcgg tattttctcc
     4801 ttacgcatct gtgcggtatt tcacaccgca tannnnnnnn nnnnnnnnnn nnnnnnnnnn
     4861 nnnnnnnnnn nnnnnnnnnn nnnnnnnnnn nnnnnnnnnn nnnnnnnnnn nnnnnnnnnn
     4921 nnnnnnntnn nnnnnnnnnn nnnnnnnnnn nnnnnnnnnn nnnnnnnnnn nnnncnnnnn
     4981 nnnnnnnnnn nnnnnnnnnn nnnnnnnnnn nnnnnnnnnn nnnnnnnnnn nnnnnnnnnn
     5041 nnnnnnnnnn nnnnnnnnnn nnnnnnnnnn nnnnnnnnnn nnnnnnnnnn nnnnnnnnnn
     5101 nnnnnnnnnn nnnnnncctt tgacgttgga gtccacgttc tttaatagtg gactcttgtt
     5161 ccaaactgga acaacactca actctatctc gggctattct tttgatttat aagggatttt
     5221 gccgatttcg gtctattggt taaaaaatga gctgatttaa caaaaattta acgcgaattt
     5281 taacaaaata ttaacgttta caattttatg gtgcactctc agtacaatct gctctgatgc
     5341 cgcatagtta agccagcccc gacacccgcc aacacccgct gacgcgccct gacgggcttg
     5401 tctgctcccg gcatccgctt acagacaagc tgtgaccgtc tccgggagct gcatgtgtca
     5461 gaggttttca ccgtcatcac cgaaacgcgc gagacgaaag ggcctcgtga tacgcctatt
     5521 tttataggtt aatgtcatga taataatggt ttcttagacg tcaggtggca cttttcgggg
     5581 aaatgtgcgc ggaaccccta tttgtttatt tttctaaata cattcaaata tgtatccgct
     5641 catgagacaa taaccctgat aaatgcttca ataatattga aaaaggaaga gtatgagtat
     5701 tcaacatttc cgtgtcgccc ttattccctt ttttgcggca ttttgccttc ctgtttttgc
     5761 tcacccagaa acgctggtga aagtaaaaga tgctgaagat cagttgggtg cacgagtggg
     5821 ttacatcgaa ctggatctca acagcggtaa gatccttgag agttttcgcc ccgaagaacg
     5881 ttttccaatg atgagcactt ttaaagttct gctatgtggc gcggtattat cccgtattga
     5941 cgccgggcaa gagcaactcg gtcgccgcat acactattct cagaatgact tggttgagta
     6001 ctcaccagtc acagaaaagc atcttacgga tggcatgaca gtaagagaat tatgcagtgc
     6061 tgccataacc atgagtgata acactgcggc caacttactt ctgacaacga tcggaggacc
     6121 gaaggagcta accgcttttt tgcacaacat gggggatcat gtaactcgcc ttgatcgttg
     6181 ggaaccggag ctgaatgaag ccataccaaa cgacgagcgt gacaccacga tgcctgtagc
     6241 aatggcaaca acgttgcgca aactattaac tggcgaacta cttactctag cttcccggca
     6301 acaattaata gactggatgg aggcggataa agttgcagga ccacttctgc gctcggccct
     6361 tccggctggc tggtttattg ctgataaatc tggagccggt gagcgtgggt ctcgcggtat
     6421 cattgcagca ctggggccag atggtaagcc ctcccgtatc gtagttatct acacgacggg
     6481 gagtcaggca actatggatg aacgaaatag acagatcgct gagataggtg cctcactgat
     6541 taagcattgg taactgtcag accaagttta ctcatatata ctttagattg atttaaaact
     6601 tcatttttaa tttaaaagga tctaggtgaa gatccttttt gataatctca tgaccaaaat
     6661 cccttaacgt gagttttcgt tccactgagc gtcagacccc gtagaaaaga tcaaaggatc
     6721 ttcttgagat cctttttttc tgcgcgtaat ctgctgcttg caaacaaaaa aaccaccgct
     6781 accagcggtg gtttgtttgc cggatcaaga gctaccaact ctttttccga aggtaactgg
     6841 cttcagcaga gcgcagatac caaatactgt tcttctagtg tagccgtagt taggccacca
     6901 cttcaagaac tctgtagcac cgcctacata cctcgctctg ctaatcctgt taccagtggc
     6961 tgctgccagt ggcgataagt cgtgtcttac cgggttggac tcaagacgat agttaccgga
     7021 taaggcgcag cggtcgggct gaacgggggg ttcgtgcaca cagcccagct tggagcgaac
     7081 gacctacacc gaactgagat acctacagcg tgagctatga gaaagcgcca cgcttcccga
     7141 agggagaaag gcggacaggt atccggtaag cggcagggtc ggaacaggag agcgcacgag
     7201 ggagcttcca gggggaaacg cctggtatct ttatagtcct gtcgggtttc gccacctctg
     7261 acttgagcgt cgatttttgt gatgctcgtc aggggggcgg agcctatgga aaaacgccag
     7321 caa
//
