>Addgene plasmid #102771 | pAAV-CamKIIa-C1V1::FusionRed::Kv2.1 | depositor full sequence | sequence record 194280 | pAAV-CamKIIa-C1V1::FusionRed::Kv2.1 sequence 7334 bps
CCTGCAGGCAGCTGCGCGCTCGCTCGCTCACTGAGGCCGCCCGGGCAAAGCCCGGGCGTCGGGCGACCTT
TGGTCGCCCGGCCTCAGTGAGCGAGCGAGCGCGCAGAGAGGGAGTGGCCAACTCCATCACTAGGGGTTCC
TGCGGCCGCACGCGTTTAACATTATGGCCTTAGGTCACTTCATCTCCATGGGGTTCTTCTTCTGATTTTC
TAGAAAATGAGATGGGGGTGCAGAGAGCTTCCTCAGTGACCTGCCCAGGGTCACATCAGAAATGTCAGAG
CTAGAACTTGAACTCAGATTACTAATCTTAAATTCCATGCCTTGGGGGCATGCAAGTACGATATACAGAA
GGAGTGAACTCATTAGGGCAGATGACCAATGAGTTTAGGAAAGAAGAGTCCAGGGCAGGGTACATCTACA
CCACCCGCCCAGCCCTGGGTGAGTCCAGCCACGTTCACCTCATTATAGTTGCCTCTCTCCAGTCCTACCT
TGACGGGAAGCACAAGCAGAAACTGGGACAGGAGCCCCAGGAGACCAAATCTTCATGGTCCCTCTGGGAG
GATGGGTGGGGAGAGCTGTGGCAGAGGCCTCAGGAGGGGCCCTGCTGCTCAGTGGTGACAGATAGGGGTG
AGAAAGCAGACAGAGTCATTCCGTCAGCATTCTGGGTCTGTTTGGTACTTCTTCTCACGCTAAGGTGGCG
GTGTGATATGCACAATGGCTAAAAAGCAGGGAGAGCTGGAAAGAAACAAGGACAGAGACAGAGGCCAAGT
CAACCAGACCAATTCCCAGAGGAAGCAAAGAAACCATTACAGAGACTACAAGGGGGAAGGGAAGGAGAGA
TGAATTAGCTTCCCCTGTAAACCTTAGAACCCAGCTGTTGCCAGGGCAACGGGGCAATACCTGTCTCTTC
AGAGGAGATGAAGTTGCCAGGGTAACTACATCCTGTCTTTCTCAAGGACCATCCCAGAATGTGGCACCCA
CTAGCCGTTACCATAGCAACTGCCTCTTTGCCCCACTTAATCCCATCCCGTCTGTTAAAAGGGCCCTATA
GTTGGAGGTGGGGGAGGTAGGAAGAGCGATGATCACTTGTGGACTAAGTTTGTTCGCATCCCCTTCTCCA
ACCCCCTCAGTACATCACCCTGGGGGAACAGGGTCCACTTGCTCCTGGGCCCACACAGTCCTGCAGTATT
GTGTATATAAGGCCAGGGCAAAGAGGAGCAGGTTTTAAAGTGAAAGGCAGGCAGGTGTTGGGGAGGCAGT
TACCGGGGCAACGGGAACAGGGCGTTTCGGAGGTGGTTGCCATGGGGACCTGGATGCTGACGAAGGCTCG
CGAGGCTGTGAGCAGCCACAGTGCCCTGCTCAGAAGCCCCAAGCTCGTCAGTCAAGCCGGTTCTCCGTTT
GCACTCAGGAGCACGGGCAGGCGAGTGGCCCCTAGTTCTGGGGGCAGCTCTAGAGCGGTACCGGATCCCC
GGGTACCGGTGCCACCATGAGTCGGCGACCCTGGCTTCTCGCACTTGCTTTGGCTGTAGCTTTGGCAGCT
GGAAGTGCTGGGGCTAGTACCGGGTCTGACGCTACTGTCCCTGTGGCCACCCAGGACGGACCAGATTATG
TCTTCCATAGAGCCCACGAGAGAATGCTTTTCCAGACTAGCTATACCCTTGAAAATAACGGTAGCGTAAT
TTGCATTCCCAATAACGGCCAGTGTTTCTGCCTGGCTTGGTTGAAGTCTAACGGCACAAACGCCGAAAAG
CTGGCTGCAAATATACTTCAATGGATTACCTTCGCATTGAGTGCATTGTGTCTCATGTTCTATGGTTACC
AAACCTGGAAGAGCACTTGCGGGTGGGAGACTATCTACGTTGCTACAATAGAAATGATAAAGTTCATAAT
TGAATACTTCCATGAATTTGATGAACCTGCCGTCATTTACAGTTCAAATGGTAATAAAACCGTTTGGTTG
AGATACGCAACATGGCTGCTGACTTGCCCCGTCTTGCTTATTCATCTGAGTAATCTGACTGGTCTGAAGG
ACGACTATTCTAAACGAACAATGGGGCTCCTCGTCAGTGATGTGGGCTGTATCGTCTGGGGCGCAACCAG
CGCTATGTGTACCGGGTGGACAAAAATACTGTTCTTCCTTATTAGCCTGTCTTATGGGATGTACACCTAC
TTCCACGCTGCTAAAGTCTATATCGAAGCCTTTCACACTGTCCCCAAGGGCATATGTCGGGAACTGGTAA
GGGTGATGGCTTGGACCTTCTTTGTTGCTTGGGGCATGTTCCCTGTTTTGTTTCTGTTGGGCACCGAGGG
ATTTGGTCATATTTCTCCATATGGAAGCGCTATCGGCCATTCAATCCTTGATCTCATAGCTAAAAACATG
TGGGGTGTGCTGGGGAATTACTTGCGAGTTAAAATTCATGAGCATATTCTTCTTTATGGCGACATAAGAA
AAAAACAAAAGATCACTATTGCAGGGCAAGAAATGGAGGTCGAAACCCTTGTTGCAGAGGAGGAGGACGC
CGCTCCAGTAGTAGCTGTGAGCGAACTCATAAAGGAGAATATGCCTATGAAACTTTACATGGAAGGGACC
GTAAACAATCATCACTTCAAATGTACTTCCGAAGGTGAGGGTAAACCTTATGAAGGCACACAAACAATGA
GGATTAAGGTGGTTGAAGGTGGCCCCTTGCCATTCGCTTTTGACATTTTGGCAACAAGCTTCATGTACGG
CTCACGAACATTTATTAAACACCCCCCCGGTATTCCTGACTTCTTTAAGCAAAGCTTCCCTGAGGGTTTT
ACATGGGAACGGGTAACCACCTACGAGGACGGCGGCGTTCTGACAGCAACACAAGACACAAGTCTGCAGG
ACGGGTGTCTCATCTACAATGTGAAAGTAAGAGGTGTCAATTTCCCCGCTAACGGTCCTGTAATGCAAAA
GAAAACACTCGGGTGGGAGGCTTCCACAGAAACAATGTATCCAGCCGACGGAGGCTTGGAGGGGGCCTGC
GACATGGCCTTGAAGCTTGTAGGGGGAGGGCATCTCATATGTAACCTCGAGACAACTTACAGGAGCAAGA
AACCCGCCACTAATTTGAAGATGCCCGGGGTCTACAACGTTGATCACCGGCTTGAGCGAATCAAAGAGGC
TGACGACGAAACCTATGTAGAACAACACGAAGTTGCCGTGGCCCGATATAGCACCGGGGGTGCCGGTGAT
GGTGGGAAGTACAAACAAAGCCAGCCCATCCTTAACACTAAAGAGATGGCTCCACAATCAAAACCACCCG
AGGAGCTTGAAATGAGCTCCATGCCTTCTCCTGTAGCTCCCCTCCCCGCAAGAACAGAAGGGGTGATTGA
CATGCGCTCTATGAGCAGTATAGACAGCTTCATCTCATGTGCTACCGACTTCCCAGAAGCAACAAGGTTT
AAGTAAGAATTCGATATCAAGCTTATCGATAATCAACCTCTGGATTACAAAATTTGTGAAAGATTGACTG
GTATTCTTAACTATGTTGCTCCTTTTACGCTATGTGGATACGCTGCTTTAATGCCTTTGTATCATGCTAT
TGCTTCCCGTATGGCTTTCATTTTCTCCTCCTTGTATAAATCCTGGTTGCTGTCTCTTTATGAGGAGTTG
TGGCCCGTTGTCAGGCAACGTGGCGTGGTGTGCACTGTGTTTGCTGACGCAACCCCCACTGGTTGGGGCA
TTGCCACCACCTGTCAGCTCCTTTCCGGGACTTTCGCTTTCCCCCTCCCTATTGCCACGGCGGAACTCAT
CGCCGCCTGCCTTGCCCGCTGCTGGACAGGGGCTCGGCTGTTGGGCACTGACAATTCCGTGGTGTTGTCG
GGGAAATCATCGTCCTTTCCTTGGCTGCTCGCCTGTGTTGCCACCTGGATTCTGCGCGGGACGTCCTTCT
GCTACGTCCCTTCGGCCCTCAATCCAGCGGACCTTCCTTCCCGCGGCCTGCTGCCGGCTCTGCGGCCTCT
TCCGCGTCTTCGCCTTCGCCCTCAGACGAGTCGGATCTCCCTTTGGGCCGCCTCCCCGCATCGATACCGA
GCGCTGCTCGAGAGATCTACGGGTGGCATCCCTGTGACCCCTCCCCAGTGCCTCTCCTGGCCCTGGAAGT
TGCCACTCCAGTGCCCACCAGCCTTGTCCTAATAAAATTAAGTTGCATCATTTTGTCTGACTAGGTGTCC
TTCTATAATATTATGGGGTGGAGGGGGGTGGTATGGAGCAAGGGGCAAGTTGGGAAGACAACCTGTAGGG
CCTGCGGGGTCTATTGGGAACCAAGCTGGAGTGCAGTGGCACAATCTTGGCTCACTGCAATCTCCGCCTC
CTGGGTTCAAGCGATTCTCCTGCCTCAGCCTCCCGAGTTGTTGGGATTCCAGGCATGCATGACCAGGCTC
AGCTAATTTTTGTTTTTTTGGTAGAGACGGGGTTTCACCATATTGGCCAGGCTGGTCTCCAACTCCTAAT
CTCAGGTGATCTACCCACCTTGGCCTCCCAAATTGCTGGGATTACAGGCGTGAACCACTGCTCCCTTCCC
TGTCCTTCTGATTTTGTAGGTAACCACGTGCGGACCGAGCGGCCGCAGGAACCCCTAGTGATGGAGTTGG
CCACTCCCTCTCTGCGCGCTCGCTCGCTCACTGAGGCCGGGCGACCAAAGGTCGCCCGACGCCCGGGCTT
TGCCCGGGCGGCCTCAGTGAGCGAGCGAGCGCGCAGCTGCCTGCAGGGGCGCCTGATGCGGTATTTTCTC
CTTACGCATCTGTGCGGTATTTCACACCGCATA
[142 nt withheld, positions 4794-4935]
C
[141 nt withheld, positions 4937-5077]
CCTTTGACGTTGGAGTCCACGTTCTTTAATAGTGGACTCTTGTTCCAAACTGGAACAACACTCAACCCTA
TCTCGGGCTATTCTTTTGATTTATAAGGGATTTTGCCGATTTCGGCCTATTGGTTAAAAAATGAGCTGAT
TTAACAAAAATTTAACGCGAATTTTAACAAAATATTAACGTTTACAATTTTATGGTGCACTCTCAGTACA
ATCTGCTCTGATGCCGCATAGTTAAGCCAGCCCCGACACCCGCCAACACCCGCTGACGCGCCCTGACGGG
CTTGTCTGCTCCCGGCATCCGCTTACAGACAAGCTGTGACCGTCTCCGGGAGCTGCATGTGTCAGAGGTT
TTCACCGTCATCACCGAAACGCGCGAGACGAAAGGGCCTCGTGATACGCCTATTTTTATAGGTTAATGTC
ATGATAATAATGGTTTCTTAGACGTCAGGTGGCACTTTTCGGGGAAATGTGCGCGGAACCCCTATTTGTT
TATTTTTCTAAATACATTCAAATATGTATCCGCTCATGAGACAATAACCCTGATAAATGCTTCAATAATA
TTGAAAAAGGAAGAGTATGAGTATTCAACATTTCCGTGTCGCCCTTATTCCCTTTTTTGCGGCATTTTGC
CTTCCTGTTTTTGCTCACCCAGAAACGCTGGTGAAAGTAAAAGATGCTGAAGATCAGTTGGGTGCACGAG
TGGGTTACATCGAACTGGATCTCAACAGCGGTAAGATCCTTGAGAGTTTTCGCCCCGAAGAACGTTTTCC
AATGATGAGCACTTTTAAAGTTCTGCTATGTGGCGCGGTATTATCCCGTATTGACGCCGGGCAAGAGCAA
CTCGGTCGCCGCATACACTATTCTCAGAATGACTTGGTTGAGTACTCACCAGTCACAGAAAAGCATCTTA
CGGATGGCATGACAGTAAGAGAATTATGCAGTGCTGCCATAACCATGAGTGATAACACTGCGGCCAACTT
ACTTCTGACAACGATCGGAGGACCGAAGGAGCTAACCGCTTTTTTGCACAACATGGGGGATCATGTAACT
CGCCTTGATCGTTGGGAACCGGAGCTGAATGAAGCCATACCAAACGACGAGCGTGACACCACGATGCCTG
TAGCAATGGCAACAACGTTGCGCAAACTATTAACTGGCGAACTACTTACTCTAGCTTCCCGGCAACAATT
AATAGACTGGATGGAGGCGGATAAAGTTGCAGGACCACTTCTGCGCTCGGCCCTTCCGGCTGGCTGGTTT
ATTGCTGATAAATCTGGAGCCGGTGAGCGTGGGTCTCGCGGTATCATTGCAGCACTGGGGCCAGATGGTA
AGCCCTCCCGTATCGTAGTTATCTACACGACGGGGAGTCAGGCAACTATGGATGAACGAAATAGACAGAT
CGCTGAGATAGGTGCCTCACTGATTAAGCATTGGTAACTGTCAGACCAAGTTTACTCATATATACTTTAG
ATTGATTTAAAACTTCATTTTTAATTTAAAAGGATCTAGGTGAAGATCCTTTTTGATAATCTCATGACCA
AAATCCCTTAACGTGAGTTTTCGTTCCACTGAGCGTCAGACCCCGTAGAAAAGATCAAAGGATCTTCTTG
AGATCCTTTTTTTCTGCGCGTAATCTGCTGCTTGCAAACAAAAAAACCACCGCTACCAGCGGTGGTTTGT
TTGCCGGATCAAGAGCTACCAACTCTTTTTCCGAAGGTAACTGGCTTCAGCAGAGCGCAGATACCAAATA
CTGTCCTTCTAGTGTAGCCGTAGTTAGGCCACCACTTCAAGAACTCTGTAGCACCGCCTACATACCTCGC
TCTGCTAATCCTGTTACCAGTGGCTGCTGCCAGTGGCGATAAGTCGTGTCTTACCGGGTTGGACTCAAGA
CGATAGTTACCGGATAAGGCGCAGCGGTCGGGCTGAACGGGGGGTTCGTGCACACAGCCCAGCTTGGAGC
GAACGACCTACACCGAACTGAGATACCTACAGCGTGAGCTATGAGAAAGCGCCACGCTTCCCGAAGGGAG
AAAGGCGGACAGGTATCCGGTAAGCGGCAGGGTCGGAACAGGAGAGCGCACGAGGGAGCTTCCAGGGGGA
AACGCCTGGTATCTTTATAGTCCTGTCGGGTTTCGCCACCTCTGACTTGAGCGTCGATTTTTGTGATGCT
CGTCAGGGGGGCGGAGCCTATGGAAAAACGCCAGCAACGCGGCCTTTTTACGGTTCCTGGCCTTTTGCTG
GCCTTTTGCTCACATGT
Features (pLannotate 1.2.2; 15 found; start..end, strand, type, name):
      1..141     -  repeat_region  AAV2 ITR: inverted terminal repeat of adeno-associated virus serotype 2 inverted
    160..1448    +  promoter       CaMKII promoter: promoter for the mouse calcium/calmodulin-dependent kinase II α subunit
   2537..3229    +  CDS            FusionRed: FusionRed is a basic (constitutively fluorescent) red fluorescent protein published in 2012, derived from Entacmaea quadricolor. It has low acid sensitivity.
   3236..3430    +  CDS            Kcnb1 (fragment): KCNB1_RAT - Experimental evidence at protein level: Swiss-Prot protein existence level 1. Voltage-gated potassium channel that mediates transmembrane potassium transport in excitable membranes, primarily in the brain, but also in the pancreas and cardiovascular system. Contributes to the regulation of the action potential (AP) repolarization, duration and frequency of repetitive AP firing in neurons, muscle cells and endocrine cells and plays a role in homeostatic attenuation of electrical excitability throughout the brain (PubMed:10024359, PubMed:10618149, PubMed:12451110, PubMed:17379638, Pu
   3437..3461    +  misc_feature   MCS (fragment): pBluescript multiple cloning site
   3461..4049    +  misc_feature   WPRE: woodchuck hepatitis virus posttranscriptional regulatory element
   4081..4557    +  polyA_signal   hGH poly(A) signal: human growth hormone polyadenylation signal
   4597..4737    +  repeat_region  AAV2 ITR: inverted terminal repeat of adeno-associated virus serotype 2 inverted
   4742..4793    -  misc_feature   bom (fragment): basis of mobility region from pBR322
   4812..5192    +  rep_origin     M13 ori (sequence partly withheld): M13 bacteriophage origin of replication; arrow indicates direction of (+) strand synthesis
   5268..5317    -  misc_feature   bom (fragment): basis of mobility region from pBR322
   5419..5454    -  CDS            rop (fragment): Rop protein, which maintains plasmids at low copy number; rop
   5549..5653    +  promoter       AmpR promoter: bla
   5654..6514    +  CDS            AmpR: β-lactamase; bla; confers resistance to ampicillin, carbenicillin, and related antibiotics
   6685..7273    +  rep_origin     ori: high-copy-number ColE1/pMB1/pBR322/pUC origin of replication
