[The description below was written by a language model from this plasmid's Addgene catalogue record, the feature table of its GenBank file and pLannotate feature annotations shown in this document.]
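Description:
pAAV-CamKIIa-C1V1::FusionRed::Kv2.1 is an adeno-associated virus transfer plasmid built on a pAAV backbone for expressing a soma-targeted, red-shifted channelrhodopsin in neurons. In bacteria it is maintained through a high-copy ColE1/pUC-type origin and selected with ampicillin via the bla (AmpR) gene. An f1/M13 phage origin is also present in the backbone. Two AAV2 inverted terminal repeats flank the expression cassette. These are the cis elements that allow the intervening DNA to be replicated and packaged into recombinant AAV particles when replication and capsid functions are supplied in trans.

Between the ITRs, the mouse CaMKIIα promoter drives the insert, which was cloned between AgeI and EcoRI sites. This promoter is commonly used to bias expression toward excitatory forebrain neurons. The open reading frame encodes the opsin C1V1 fused at its C terminus to the red fluorescent protein FusionRed, followed by a short fragment of the rat Kv2.1 (Kcnb1) potassium channel that serves as a trafficking domain. The C1V1 portion itself is not annotated in either feature table, but it presumably occupies the unannotated stretch between the promoter and FusionRed. A WPRE downstream of the coding sequence enhances transcript stability and expression, and the human growth hormone polyadenylation signal terminates the transcript.

The Kv2.1 motif restricts the opsin to the soma and proximal membrane, while FusionRed marks expressing cells. The stated purpose is activating neurons with two-photon stimulation, where somatic confinement helps target individual cells. The two sequence records differ slightly in length (7,323 versus 7,334 bp) and in coordinate origin, but they show the same architecture.
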