Addgene plasmid #102771: pAAV-CamKIIa-C1V1::FusionRed::Kv2.1
Purpose: "Activate neurons with 2p stimulation"
Depositing lab: Karel Svoboda. Depositing organization: HHMI, Janelia Research Campus.
Backbone
  Vector backbone: pAAV
  Backbone size w/o insert (bp): 5366
  Total vector size (bp): 7334
  Vector type: AAV
Growth in bacteria
  Bacterial resistance: Ampicillin, 100 μg/mL
  Growth temperature: 37°C
  Growth strain: NEB Stable
  Copy number: Unknown
Gene/Insert
  Gene/Insert name: C1V1::FusionRed::Kv2.1
  Insert size (bp): 1968
  Tag / fusion protein: FusionRed (C terminal on insert); Kv2.1 traficking domain (C terminal on insert)
  Cloning method: Restriction Enzyme; 5′ cloning site AgeI (not destroyed); 3′ cloning site EcoRI (not destroyed)
  Sequencing primers: 5′ CCGTCATTTACAGTTCAAATGGT; 3′ CACGTTGTAAACGCCTGGTA
Terms and licenses: Academic/Nonprofit Terms; Industry Terms: Not Available to Industry
How to cite: pAAV-CamKIIa-C1V1::FusionRed::Kv2.1 was a gift from Karel Svoboda (Addgene plasmid # 102771 ; http://n2t.net/addgene:102771 ; RRID:Addgene_102771)
